>Addgene plasmid #116056 | PB-CMV-TO-Casp3te-tv-cx | addgene full sequence | sequence record 224818 | Addgene NGS Result
ACTCTTCCTTTTTCAATATTATTGAAGCATTTATCAGGGTTATTGTCTCATGAGCGGATACATATTTGAA
TGTATTTAGAAAAATAAACAAATAGGGGTTCCGCGCACATTTCCCCGAAAAGTGCCACCTAAATTGTAAG
CGTTAATATTTTGTTAAAATTCGCGTTAAATTTTTGTTAAATCAGCTCATTTTTTAACCAATAGGCCGAA
ATCGGCAAAATCCCTTATAAATCAAAAGAATAGACCGAGATAGGGT
[37 nt withheld, positions 257-293]
AAAGAACGTGGACTCCAACGTCAAAGG
[49 nt withheld, positions 321-369]
T
[91 nt withheld, positions 371-461]
G
[124 nt withheld, positions 463-586]
CCCATTCGCCATTCAGGCTGCGCAACTGTTGGGAAGGGCGATCGGTGCGGGCCTCTTCGCTATTACGCCA
GCTGGCGAAAGGGGGATGTGCTGCAAGGCGATTAAGTTGGGTAACGCCAGGGTTTTCCCAGTCACGACGT
TGTAAAACGACGGCCAGTGAGCGCGCCTCGTTCATTCACGTTTTTGAACCCGTGGAGGACGGGCAGACTC
GCGGTGCAAATGTGTTTTACAGCGTGATGGAGCAGATGAAGATGCTCGACACGCTGCAGAACACGCAGCT
AGATTAACCCTAGAAAGATAATCATATTGTGACGTACGTTAAAGATAATCATGTGTAAAATTGACGCATG
TGTTTTATCGGTCTGTATATCGAGGTTTATTTATTAATTTGAATAGATATTAAGTTTTATTATATTTACA
CTTACATACTAATAATAAATTCAACAAACAATTTATTTATGTTTATTTATTTATTAAAAAAAACAAAAAC
TCAAAATTTCTTCTATAAAGTAACAAAACTTTTATGAGGGACAGCCCCCCCCCAAAGCCCCCAGGGATGT
AATTACGTCCCTCCCCCGCTAGGGGGCAGCAGCGAGCCGCCCGGGGCTCCGCTCCGGTCCGGCGCTCCCC
CCGCATCCCCGAGCCGGCAGCGTGCGGGGACAGCCCGGGCACGGGGAAGGTGGCACGGGATCGCTTTCCT
CTGAACGCTTCTCGCTGCTCTTTGAGCCTGCAGACACCTGGGGGGATACGGGGAAAAGGCCTCCACGGCC
ACTAGTAGGCGTTTTGCGCTGCTTCGCGATGTACGGGCCAGATATACGCGTTGACATTGATTATTGACTA
GTTATTAATAGTAATCAATTACGGGGTCATTAGTTCATAGCCCATATATGGAGTTCCGCGTTACATAACT
TACGGTAAATGGCCCGCCTGGCTGACCGCCCAACGACCCCCGCCCATTGACGTCAATAATGACGTATGTT
CCCATAGTAACGCCAATAGGGACTTTCCATTGACGTCAATGGGTGGAGTATTTACGGTAAACTGCCCACT
TGGCAGTACATCAAGTGTATCATATGCCAAGTACGCCCCCTATTGACGTCAATGACGGTAAATGGCCCGC
CTGGCATTATGCCCAGTACATGACCTTATGGGACTTTCCTACTTGGCAGTACATCTACGTATTAGTCATC
GCTATTACCATGGTGATGCGGTTTTGGCAGTACATCAATGGGCGTGGATAGCGGTTTGACTCACGGGGAT
TTCCAAGTCTCCACCCCATTGACGTCAATGGGAGTTTGTTTTGGCACCAAAATCAACGGGACTTTCCAAA
ATGTCGTAACAACTCCGCCCCATTGACGCAAATGGGCGGTAGGCGTGTACGGTGGGAGGTCTATATAAGC
AGAGCTCTCCCTATCAGTGATAGAGATCTCCCTATCAGTGATAGAGATCGTCGACGAGCTCGTTTAGTGA
ACCGTCAGATCGCCTGGAGACGCCATCCACGCTGTTTTGACCTCCATAGAAGACACCGGGACCGATCCAG
CCTCCGGACTCTAGCGTTTAAACTTAAGCTTCGCCACCATGGGATCCGAAAACACTGAGAACAGCGTCGA
TAGCAAGTCCATTAAGAACCTCGAACCTAAAATCATACATGGCAGTGAGAGCATGGATAGCGGCATAAGC
CTTGACAACTCCTATAAAATGGACTACCCGGAGATGGGTCTGTGCATAATAATCAACAACAAGAACTTCC
ACAAATCCACGGGGATGACAAGTAGGTCTGGAACCGATGTCGATGCGGCAAACTTGCGCGAGACCTTTAG
AAACCTCAAGTACGAGGTACGCAATAAAAACGATCTCACTCGCGAGGAAATAGTAGAGCTGATGCGAGAT
GTCAGTAAGGAAGATCATTCCAAGAGATCCTCCTTCGTCTGCGTCTTGTTGAGTCACGGAGAGGAAGGGA
TCATATTCGGTACGAACGGCCCAGTGGATTTGAAAAAGATAACCAATTTCTTTAGAGGTGACCGGTGCCG
CTCTCTCACAGGAAAGCCAAAACTCTTTATTATCCAAGCATGTAGGGGTACGGAACTGGATTGTGGAATC
GAAACTGAGAACTTGTACTTCCAGTCCGGGGTAGATGACGACATGGCCTGCCATAAAATCCCTGTCGAGG
CCGATTTTCTCTACGCCTACTCTACTGCGCCTGGGTATTACAGCTGGAGAAACAGCAAGGATGGTTCCTG
GTTTATACAAAGCCTGTGTGCTATGCTCAAACAGTATGCGGATAAGCTGGAGTTCATGCATATCCTTACC
AGAGTAAATCGCAAAGTGGCCACAGAGTTTGAGTCATTTTCTTTTGACGCAACATTTCACGCCAAGAAGC
AGATTCCTTGTATAGTATCTATGCTGACGAAAGAGCTGTACTTCTATCACAGCACCGGCGGATCTGAAAC
CGTGCGGTTTCAATCCAGCGGCGGTGGAGGACGGAGCAAACTGAATCCACCCGATGAGTCTGGACCCGGT
TGTATGTCATGTAAATGTGTGTTGAGCTAGCGAATTCGAATTTAAATCGGCCTCGACTGTGCCTTCTAGT
TGCCAGCCATCTGTTGTTTGCCCCTCCCCCGTGCCTTCCTTGACCCTGGAAGGTGCCACTCCCACTGTCC
TTTCCTAATAAAATGAGGAAATTGCATCGCATTGTCTGAGTAGGTGTCATTCTATTCTGGGGGGTGGGGT
GGGGCAGGACAGCAAGGGGGAGGATTGGGAAGACAATAGCAGGCATGCTGGGGACGCGGCCGCAATTTAA
CGCGAATTAATTCTGTGGAATGTGTGTCAGTTAGGGTGTGGAAAGTCCCCAGGCTCCCCAGCAGGCAGAA
GTATGCAAAGCATGCATCTCAATTAGTCAGCAACCAGGTGTGGAAAGTCCCCAGGCTCCCCAGCAGGCAG
AAGTATGCAAAGCATGCATCTCAATTAGTCAGCAACCATAGTCCCGCCCCTAACTCCGCCCATCCCGCCC
CTAACTCCGCCCAGTTCCGCCCATTCTCCGCCCCATGGCTGACTAATTTTTTTTATTTATGCAGAGGCCG
AGGCCGCCTCTGCCTCTGAGCTATTCCAGAAGTAGTGAGGAGGCTTTTTTGGAGGCCTAGGCTTTTGCAA
AAAGCTCCCGGGAGCTTGTATATCCATTTTCGGATCTGATCAGCACGTGTTGACAATTAATCATCGGCAT
AGTATATCGGCATAGTATAATACGACAAGGTGAGGAACTAAACCATGGCCAAGTTGACCAGTGCCGTTCC
GGTGCTCACCGCGCGCGACGTCGCCGGAGCGGTCGAGTTCTGGACCGACCGGCTCGGGTTCTCCCGGGAC
TTCGTGGAGGACGACTTCGCCGGTGTGGTCCGGGACGACGTGACCCTGTTCATCAGCGCGGTCCAGGACC
AGGTGGTGCCGGACAACACCCTGGCCTGGGTGTGGGTGCGCGGCCTGGACGAGCTGTACGCCGAGTGGTC
GGAGGTCGTGTCCACGAACTTCCGGGACGCCTCCGGGCCGGCCATGACCGAGATCGGCGAGCAGCCGTGG
GGGCGGGAGTTCGCCCTGCGCGACCCGGCCGGCAACTGCGTGCACTTCGTGGCCGAGGAGCAGGACTGAG
TCGACAATCAACCTCTGGATTACAAAATTTGTGAAAGATTGACTGGTATTCTTAACTATGTTGCTCCTTT
TACGCTATGTGGATACGCTGCTTTAATGCCTTTGTATCATGCGTTAACTAAACTTGTTTATTGCAGCTTA
TAATGGTTACAAATAAAGCAATAGCATCACAAATTTCACAAATAAAGCATTTTTTTCACTGCATTCTAGT
TGTGGTTTGTCCAAACTCATCAATGTATCTTATCATGTCTGGAATTGACTCAAATGATGTCAATTAGTCT
ATCAGAAGCTCATCTGGTCTCCCTTCCGGGGGACAAGACATCCCTGTTTAATATTTAAACAGCAGTGTTC
CCAAACTGGGTTCTTATATCCCTTGCTCTGGTCAACCAGGTTGCAGGGTTTCCTGTCCTCACAGGAACGA
AGTCCCTAAAGAAACAGTGGCAGCCAGGTTTAGCCCCGGAATTGACTGGATTCCTTTTTTAGGGCCCATT
GGTATGGCTTTTTCCCCGTATCCCCCCAGGTGTCTGCAGGCTCAAAGAGCAGCGAGAAGCGTTCAGAGGA
AAGCGATCCCGTGCCACCTTCCCCGTGCCCGGGCTGTCCCCGCACGCTGCCGGCTCGGGGATGCGGGGGG
AGCGCCGGACCGGAGCGGAGCCCCGGGCGGCTCGCTGCTGCCCCCTAGCGGGGGAGGGACGTAATTACAT
CCCTGGGGGCTTTGGGGGGGGGCTGTCCCTGATATCTATAACAAGAAAATATATATATAATAAGTTATCA
CGTAAGTAGAACATGAAATAACAATATAATTATCGTATGAGTTAAATCTTAAAAGTCACGTAAAAGATAA
TCATGCGTCATTTTGACTCACGCGGTCGTTATAGTTCAAAATCAGTGACACTTACCGCATTGACAAGCAC
GCCTCACGGGAGCTCCAAGCGGCGACTGAGATGTCCTAAATGCACAGCGACGGATTCGCGCTATTTAGAA
AGAGAGAGCAATATTTCAAGAATGCATGCGTCAATTTTACGCAGACTATCTTTCTAGGGTTAATCTAGCT
GCATCAGGATCATATCGTCGGGTCTTTTTTCCGGCTCAGTCATCGCCCAAGCTGGCGCTATCTGGGCATC
GGGGAGGAAGAAGCCCGTGCCTTTTCCCGCGAGGTTGAAGCGGCATGGAAAGAGTTTGCCGAGGATGACT
GCTGCTGCATTGACGTTGAGCGAAAACGCACGTTTACCATGATGATTCGGGAAGGTGTGGCCATGCACGC
CTTTAACGGTGAACTGTTCGTTCAGGCCACCTGGGATACCAGTTCGTCGCGGCTTTTCCGGACACAGTTC
CGGATGGTCAGCCCGAAGCGCATCAGCAACCCGAACAATACCGGCGACAGCCGGAACTGCCGTGCCGGTG
TGCAGATTAATGACAGCGGTGCGGCGCTGGGATATTACGTCAGCGAGGACGGGTATCCTGGCTGGATGCC
GCAGAAATGGACATGGATACCCCGTGAGTTACCCGGCGGGCGCGCTTGGCGTAATCATGGTCATAGCTGT
TTCCTGTGTGAAATTGTTATCCGCTCACAATTCCACACAACATACGAGCCGGAAGCATAAAGTGTAAAGC
CTGGGGTGCCTAATGAGTGAGCTAACTCACATTAATTGCGTTGCGCTCACTGCCCGCTTTCCAGTCGGGA
AACCTGTCGTGCCAGCTGCATTAATGAATCGGCCAACGCGCGGGGAGAGGCGGTTTGCGTATTGGGCGCT
CTTCCGCTTCCTCGCTCACTGACTCGCTGCGCTCGGTCGTTCGGCTGCGGCGAGCGGTATCAGCTCACTC
AAAGGCGGTAATACGGTTATCCACAGAATCAGGGGATAACGCAGGAAAGAACATGTGAGCAAAAGGCCAG
CAAAAGGCCAGGAACCGTAAAAAGGCCGCGTTGCTGGCGTTTTTCCATAGGCTCCGCCCCCCTGACGAGC
ATCACAAAAATCGACGCTCAAGTCAGAGGTGGCGAAACCCGACAGGACTATAAAGATACCAGGCGTTTCC
CCCTGGAAGCTCCCTCGTGCGCTCTCCTGTTCCGACCCTGCCGCTTACCGGATACCTGTCCGCCTTTCTC
CCTTCGGGAAGCGTGGCGCTTTCTCATAGCTCACGCTGTAGGTATCTCAGTTCGGTGTAGGTCGTTCGCT
CCAAGCTGGGCTGTGTGCACGAACCCCCCGTTCAGCCCGACCGCTGCGCCTTATCCGGTAACTATCGTCT
TGAGTCCAACCCGGTAAGACACGACTTATCGCCACTGGCAGCAGCCACTGGTAACAGGATTAGCAGAGCG
AGGTATGTAGGCGGTGCTACAGAGTTCTTGAAGTGGTGGCCTAACTACGGCTACACTAGAAGAACAGTAT
TTGGTATCTGCGCTCTGCTGAAGCCAGTTACCTTCGGAAAAAGAGTTGGTAGCTCTTGATCCGGCAAACA
AACCACCGCTGGTAGCGGTGGTTTTTTTGTTTGCAAGCAGCAGATTACGCGCAGAAAAAAAGGATCTCAA
GAAGATCCTTTGATCTTTTCTACGGGGTCTGACGCTCAGTGGAACGAAAACTCACGTTAAGGGATTTTGG
TCATGAGATTATCAAAAAGGATCTTCACCTAGATCCTTTTAAATTAAAAATGAAGTTTTAAATCAATCTA
AAGTATATATGAGTAAACTTGGTCTGACAGTTACCAATGCTTAATCAGTGAGGCACCTATCTCAGCGATC
TGTCTATTTCGTTCATCCATAGTTGCCTGACTCCCCGTCGTGTAGATAACTACGATACGGGAGGGCTTAC
CATCTGGCCCCAGTGCTGCAATGATACCGCGAGACCCACGCTCACCGGCTCCAGATTTATCAGCAATAAA
CCAGCCAGCCGGAAGGGCCGAGCGCAGAAGTGGTCCTGCAACTTTATCCGCCTCCATCCAGTCTATTAAT
TGTTGCCGGGAAGCTAGAGTAAGTAGTTCGCCAGTTAATAGTTTGCGCAACGTTGTTGCCATTGCTACAG
GCATCGTGGTGTCACGCTCGTCGTTTGGTATGGCTTCATTCAGCTCCGGTTCCCAACGATCAAGGCGAGT
TACATGATCCCCCATGTTGTGCAAAAAAGCGGTTAGCTCCTTCGGTCCTCCGATCGTTGTCAGAAGTAAG
TTGGCCGCAGTGTTATCACTCATGGTTATGGCAGCACTGCATAATTCTCTTACTGTCATGCCATCCGTAA
GATGCTTTTCTGTGACTGGTGAGTACTCAACCAAGTCATTCTGAGAATAGTGTATGCGGCGACCGAGTTG
CTCTTGCCCGGCGTCAATACGGGATAATACCGCGCCACATAGCAGAACTTTAAAAGTGCTCATCATTGGA
AAACGTTCTTCGGGGCGAAAACTCTCAAGGATCTTACCGCTGTTGAGATCCAGTTCGATGTAACCCACTC
GTGCACCCAACTGATCTTCAGCATCTTTTACTTTCACCAGCGTTTCTGGGTGAGCAAAAACAGGAAGGCA
AAATGCCGCAAAAAAGGGAATAAGGGCGACACGGAAATGTTGAATACTCAT
Features (pLannotate 1.2.2; 25 found; start..end, strand, type, name):
      1..105     -  promoter       AmpR promoter: bla
    158..586     -  rep_origin     f1 ori (sequence partly withheld): f1 bacteriophage origin of replication; arrow indicates direction of (+) strand synthesis
    591..746     -  CDS            lacZα (fragment): LacZα fragment of β-galactosidase; lacZ fragment
    748..867     +  CDS            B (fragment): PORTL_LAMBD - Experimental evidence at protein level: Swiss-Prot protein existence level 1. Forms the portal vertex of the capsid (PubMed:6228056, PubMed:6232391). This portal plays critical roles in head assembly, genome packaging, neck/tail attachment, and genome ejection (Probable). The portal protein multimerizes as a single ring-shaped homododecamer arranged around a central channel (PubMed:6232391). Binds to the terminase subunits to form the packaging machine (PubMed:7799432). From Escherichia phage lambda (Bacteriophage lambda).
   1409..1788    +  enhancer       CMV enhancer: human cytomegalovirus immediate early enhancer
   1789..1992    +  promoter       CMV promoter: human cytomegalovirus (CMV) immediate early promoter
   1994..2013    +  promoter       PLtetO-1 promoter (fragment): modified phage lambda PL promoter with tet operator sites (Lutz and Bujard, 1997)
   2015..2034    +  promoter       PLtetO-1 promoter (fragment): modified phage lambda PL promoter with tet operator sites (Lutz and Bujard, 1997)
   2042..2075    +  promoter       TRE3GV promoter (fragment): 3rd-generation Tet-responsive promoter that can be activated by binding of Tet-On® 3G, optimized for retroviral and lentiviral vectors
   2174..3016    +  CDS            CASP3: CASP3_HUMAN - Also known as CPP32. Experimental evidence at protein level: Swiss-Prot protein existence level 1. Involved in the activation cascade of caspases responsible for apoptosis execution (PubMed:7596430). At the onset of apoptosis it proteolytically cleaves poly(ADP-ribose) polymerase (PARP) at a '216- Asp-|-Gly-217' bond (PubMed:7774019). Cleaves and activates sterol regulatory element binding proteins (SREBPs) between the basic helix- loop-helix leucine zipper domain and the membrane attachment domain. Cleaves and activates caspase-6, -7 and -9 (PubMed:7596430). Involved in the clea
   3074..3133    +  CDS            HRAS (fragment): RASH_HUMAN - Also known as HRAS1. Experimental evidence at protein level: Swiss-Prot protein existence level 1. Involved in the activation of Ras protein signal transduction (PubMed:22821884). Ras proteins bind GDP/GTP and possess intrinsic GTPase activity (PubMed:12740440, PubMed:14500341, PubMed:9020151). From Homo sapiens (Human).
   3163..3370    +  polyA_signal   bGH poly(A) signal: bovine growth hormone polyadenylation signal
   3408..3737    +  promoter       SV40 promoter: SV40 enhancer and early promoter
   3785..3832    +  promoter       EM7 promoter: synthetic bacterial promoter&nbsp
   3851..4225    +  CDS            BleoR: antibiotic-binding protein; Sh ble from Streptoalloteichus hindustanus; confers resistance to bleomycin, phleomycin, and Zeocin™
   4232..4338    +  misc_feature   WPRE (fragment): woodchuck hepatitis virus posttranscriptional regulatory element
   4347..4468    +  polyA_signal   SV40 poly(A) signal: SV40 polyadenylation signal
   4486..4578    +  ncRNA          G-CSF SLDE: Accession: RF00183 - G-CSF factor stem-loop destabilising element (SLDE)
   5275..5742    +  CDS            B (fragment): PORTL_LAMBD - Experimental evidence at protein level: Swiss-Prot protein existence level 1. Forms the portal vertex of the capsid (PubMed:6228056, PubMed:6232391). This portal plays critical roles in head assembly, genome packaging, neck/tail attachment, and genome ejection (Probable). The portal protein multimerizes as a single ring-shaped homododecamer arranged around a central channel (PubMed:6232391). Binds to the terminase subunits to form the packaging machine (PubMed:7799432). From Escherichia phage lambda (Bacteriophage lambda).
   5780..5796    -  protein_bind   lac operator: The lac repressor binds to the lac operator to inhibit transcription in E. coli. This inhibition can be relieved by adding lactose or isopropyl-β-D-thiogalactopyranoside (IPTG). lac repressor encoded by lacI
   5804..5834    -  promoter       lac promoter: promoter for the E. coli lac operon
   5849..5870    -  protein_bind   CAP binding site: CAP binding activates transcription in the presence of cAMP. E. coli catabolite activator protein
   5883..5975    -  CDS            lacI (fragment): lac repressor; lacI; The lac repressor binds to the lac operator to inhibit transcription in E. coli. This inhibition can be relieved by adding lactose or isopropyl-β-D-thiogalactopyranoside (IPTG).
   6158..6746    -  rep_origin     ori: high-copy-number ColE1/pMB1/pBR322/pUC origin of replication
   6917..7777    -  CDS            AmpR: β-lactamase; bla; confers resistance to ampicillin, carbenicillin, and related antibiotics
