[The description below was written by a language model from this plasmid's Addgene catalogue record and pLannotate feature annotations shown in this document.]
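Description:
PB-CMV-TO-Casp3te-tv-cx is a 7,777 nt mammalian expression plasmid built on the PB-CMV-TO backbone. It is propagated in E. coli at high copy from a ColE1/pUC-type origin under ampicillin selection (AmpR with its bla promoter). An f1 origin and remnants of a lacZα/lac promoter cloning region are also present. The "PB" prefix suggests a piggyBac transposon backbone, but the feature table annotates no transposon terminal repeats. The short "lambda portal protein" fragments flanking the mammalian cassettes are probably annotation artefacts and not functional elements.

The payload is a synthetic insert, assembled by Gibson cloning. It is driven by the CMV enhancer and immediate-early promoter, followed directly by two tet operator sequences. This is a CMV-TO arrangement, in which transcription can be held off by Tet repressor and released by tetracycline or doxycycline in cells that express the repressor. The open reading frame encodes human caspase-3 followed by a short C-terminal HRAS fragment, and it ends at a bGH polyadenylation signal. The HRAS fragment is consistent with a CAAX-type membrane-targeting motif, which may be what "cx" refers to. The name also hints at engineered viral protease sites ("te", "tv"), but the record does not define these elements.

A second cassette places a Zeocin/bleomycin resistance gene (BleoR) under both the SV40 early promoter and the bacterial EM7 promoter. It is followed by a WPRE fragment and an SV40 poly(A) signal, and it allows selection of stable mammalian cell lines.

The catalogue lists the plasmid's purpose as a reporter for measuring protease activity, from work on programmable protein circuits in living cells. No fluorescent reporter is annotated. How caspase-3 serves as the readout is not stated in the record.
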