Addgene plasmid #116056: PB-CMV-TO-Casp3te-tv-cx
Purpose: Reporter plasmid for measuring protease activity
Depositing lab: Michael Elowitz. Depositing organization: California Institute of Technology. Publication: Programmable protein circuits in living cells. Gao XJ, Chong LS, Kim MS, Elowitz MB. Science. 2018 Sep 21;361(6408):1252-1258. doi: 10.1126/science.aat5062. PubMed 30237357.
Backbone
  Vector backbone: PB-CMV-TO
  Vector type: Mammalian Expression
Growth in bacteria
  Bacterial resistance: Ampicillin, 100 μg/mL
  Growth temperature: 37°C
  Growth strain: DH5alpha
  Copy number: High Copy
Gene/Insert
  Gene/Insert name: Casp3te-tv-cx
  Species: Synthetic
  Cloning method: Gibson Cloning
Terms and licenses: Academic/Nonprofit Terms; Industry Terms: Not Available to Industry
How to cite: PB-CMV-TO-Casp3te-tv-cx was a gift from Michael Elowitz (Addgene plasmid # 116056 ; http://n2t.net/addgene:116056 ; RRID:Addgene_116056)
